Addgene plasmid #158478: pJ609-dCas9-KR-puro
Purpose: Express nuclease dead Cas9 fused to KillerRed chromophore in mammalian cells
Depositing lab: Brendan Price. Publication: Site-specific targeting of a light activated dCas9-KillerRed fusion protein generates transient, localized regions of oxidative DNA damage. House NCM, Parasuram R, Layer JV, Price BD. PLoS One. 2020 Dec 17;15(12):e0237759. doi: 10.1371/journal.pone.0237759. eCollection 2020. PubMed 33332350.
Backbone
  Vector backbone: pJ609
  Backbone manufacturer: DNA2.0
  Vector type: Mammalian Expression, CRISPR
  Selectable markers: Puromycin
Growth in bacteria
  Bacterial resistance: Ampicillin, 100 μg/mL
  Growth temperature: 37°C
  Growth strain: DH5alpha
  Copy number: High Copy
Gene/Insert
  Gene/Insert name: dCas9-KR
  Species: Synthetic
  Insert size (bp): 4899
  Mutation: Cas9m4 (D10A+D839A+H840A+N863A)
  Promoter: CMV
  Tag / fusion protein: KillerRed (C terminal on insert)
  Cloning method: Unknown
  Sequencing primers: 5′ Unknown
Resource information
  A portion of this plasmid was derived from a plasmid made by: DNA2.0
Terms and licenses: Academic/Nonprofit Terms; Industry Terms: Not Available to Industry
Depositor comments: Cas9m4 sequence taken from Addgene plasmid #47316; KillerRed sequence from Evrogen (http://evrogen.com/products/KillerRed/KillerRed_Detailed_description.shtml) KillerRed is fused to Cas9m4 with a 5 amino acid linker.
How to cite: pJ609-dCas9-KR-puro was a gift from Brendan Price (Addgene plasmid # 158478 ; http://n2t.net/addgene:158478 ; RRID:Addgene_158478)
