[The description below was written by a language model from this plasmid's Addgene catalogue record and pLannotate feature annotations shown in this document.]
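Description:
pJ609-dCas9-KR-puro is a mammalian expression and CRISPR plasmid of about 9.6 kb, built on the commercial pJ609 backbone. It expresses a nuclease-dead Cas9 fused to the KillerRed chromophore. It is maintained in E. coli through a high-copy ColE1/pUC-type origin and an ampicillin resistance gene (β-lactamase). Transfected mammalian cells can be selected with puromycin, using a puromycin N-acetyltransferase cassette driven by the SV40 enhancer/early promoter and ending in an SV40 polyadenylation signal. A small EM7 bacterial promoter sits just upstream of this marker. The annotation also picks up short fragments of f1 ori, ble, KanR, lacZα, an HIV-1 LTR and the rrnB T2 terminator. These look like backbone remnants or short sequence matches rather than functional parts.

The payload is a synthetic open reading frame of roughly 4.9 kb under the CMV immediate early enhancer and promoter, terminated by the bovine growth hormone polyadenylation signal. A T7 promoter lies between the CMV promoter and the coding sequence. The Cas9 portion is Cas9m4, a Streptococcus pyogenes variant carrying D10A, D839A, H840A and N863A, which still binds DNA under guide RNA direction but cannot cut it. KillerRed, a mammalian codon-optimised red fluorescent protein that acts as a genetically encoded photosensitizer, is joined to its C terminus by a five-amino-acid linker. No guide RNA cassette is annotated, so guides would presumably be supplied separately. According to the associated publication title, the fusion is targeted to chosen genomic sites and then activated with light, producing transient, localized regions of oxidative DNA damage.
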