Features (pLannotate 1.2.2; 20 found; start..end, strand, type, name):
      1..380     +  enhancer       CMV enhancer: human cytomegalovirus immediate early enhancer
    381..584     +  promoter       CMV promoter: human cytomegalovirus (CMV) immediate early promoter
    580..613     +  LTR            5' LTR (truncated) (fragment): truncated 5' long terminal repeat (LTR) from HIV-1
    629..647     +  promoter       T7 promoter: promoter for bacteriophage T7 RNA polymerase
    671..4774    +  CDS            Cas9m4: catalytically dead mutant of the Cas9 endonuclease from the Streptococcus pyogenes Type II CRISPR/Cas system RNA-guided DNA-binding protein that lacks endonuclease activity due to the mutations D10A, D839A, H840A, and N863A (Mali et al., 2013)
   4823..5540    +  CDS            KillerRed (fragment): red fluorescent protein KillerRed, a genetically-encoded photosensitizer (Bulina et al., 2006) mammalian codon-optimized
   5563..5674    +  polyA_signal   bGH poly(A) signal: bovine growth hormone polyadenylation signal
   5675..5783    +  rep_origin     f1 ori (fragment): f1 bacteriophage origin of replication; arrow indicates direction of (+) strand synthesis
   5797..6126    +  promoter       SV40 promoter: SV40 enhancer and early promoter
   6174..6221    +  promoter       EM7 promoter: synthetic bacterial promoter&nbsp
   6240..6839    +  CDS            PuroR (fragment): puromycin N-acetyltransferase; pac from Streptomyces; confers resistance to puromycin
   6849..6974    +  CDS            ble (fragment): BLE_KLEPN - Experimental evidence at protein level: Swiss-Prot protein existence level 1. Binding protein with a strong affinity to the bleomycin family of antibiotics. Binds to CL990; an antimitotic-antibiotic compound. From Klebsiella pneumoniae.
   6969..7090    +  polyA_signal   SV40 poly(A) signal: SV40 polyadenylation signal
   7143..8003    -  CDS            AmpR: β-lactamase; bla; confers resistance to ampicillin, carbenicillin, and related antibiotics
   8006..8102    -  promoter       AmpR promoter (fragment): bla
   8132..8156    -  CDS            KanR (fragment): aminoglycoside phosphotransferase; aph(3')-Ia; confers resistance to kanamycin
   8267..8855    +  rep_origin     ori: high-copy-number ColE1/pMB1/pBR322/pUC origin of replication
   9080..9097    +  terminator     rrnB T2 terminator (fragment): transcription terminator T2 from the E. coli rrnB gene
   9122..9141    -  CDS            lacZα (fragment): LacZα fragment of β-galactosidase; lacZ fragment
   9597..9613    +  protein_bind   lac operator: The lac repressor binds to the lac operator to inhibit transcription in E. coli. This inhibition can be relieved by adding lactose or isopropyl-β-D-thiogalactopyranoside (IPTG). lac repressor encoded by lacI
>Addgene plasmid #158478 | pJ609-dCas9-KR-puro | addgene full sequence | sequence record 317143 | Addgene NGS Result
GACATTGATTATTGACTAGTTATTAATAGTAATCAATTACGGGGTCATTAGTTCATAGCCCATATATGGA
GTTCCGCGTTACATAACTTACGGTAAATGGCCCGCCTGGCTGACCGCCCAACGACCCCCGCCCATTGACG
TCAATAATGACGTATGTTCCCATAGTAACGCCAATAGGGACTTTCCATTGACGTCAATGGGTGGAGTATT
TACGGTAAACTGCCCACTTGGCAGTACATCAAGTGTATCATATGCCAAGTACGCCCCCTATTGACGTCAA
TGACGGTAAATGGCCCGCCTGGCATTATGCCCAGTACATGACCTTATGGGACTTTCCTACTTGGCAGTAC
ATCTACGTATTAGTCATCGCTATTACCATGGTGATGCGGTTTTGGCAGTACATCAATGGGCGTGGATAGC
GGTTTGACTCACGGGGATTTCCAAGTCTCCACCCCATTGACGTCAATGGGAGTTTGTTTTGGCACCAAAA
TCAACGGGACTTTCCAAAATGTCGTAACAACTCCGCCCCATTGACGCAAATGGGCGGTAGGCGTGTACGG
TGGGAGGTCTATATAAGCAGAGCTCTCTGGCTAACTAGAGAACCCACTGCTTACTGGCTTATCGAAATTA
ATACGACTCACTATAGGGGAAGCTGGCTAGCGCCGCCACCATGGACAAGAAGTACTCCATTGGGCTCGCT
ATCGGCACAAACAGCGTCGGCTGGGCCGTCATTACGGACGAGTACAAGGTGCCGAGCAAAAAATTCAAAG
TTCTGGGCAATACCGATCGCCACAGCATAAAGAAGAACCTCATTGGCGCCCTCCTGTTCGACTCCGGGGA
GACGGCCGAAGCCACGCGGCTCAAAAGAACAGCACGGCGCAGATATACCCGCAGAAAGAATCGGATCTGC
TACCTGCAGGAGATCTTTAGTAATGAGATGGCTAAGGTGGATGACTCTTTCTTCCATAGGCTGGAGGAGT
CCTTTTTGGTGGAGGAGGATAAAAAGCACGAGCGCCACCCAATCTTTGGCAATATCGTGGACGAGGTGGC
GTACCATGAAAAGTACCCAACCATATATCATCTGAGGAAGAAGCTTGTAGACAGTACTGATAAGGCTGAC
TTGCGGTTGATCTATCTCGCGCTGGCGCATATGATCAAATTTCGGGGACACTTCCTCATCGAGGGGGACC
TGAACCCAGACAACAGCGATGTCGACAAACTCTTTATCCAACTGGTTCAGACTTACAATCAGCTTTTCGA
AGAGAACCCGATCAACGCATCCGGAGTTGACGCCAAAGCAATCCTGAGCGCTAGGCTGTCCAAATCCCGG
CGGCTCGAAAACCTCATCGCACAGCTCCCTGGGGAGAAGAAGAACGGCCTGTTTGGTAATCTTATCGCCC
TGTCACTCGGGCTGACCCCCAACTTTAAATCTAACTTCGACCTGGCCGAAGATGCCAAGCTTCAACTGAG
CAAAGACACCTACGATGATGATCTCGACAATCTGCTGGCCCAGATCGGCGACCAGTACGCAGACCTTTTT
TTGGCGGCAAAGAACCTGTCAGACGCCATTCTGCTGAGTGATATTCTGCGAGTGAACACGGAGATCACCA
AAGCTCCGCTGAGCGCTAGTATGATCAAGCGCTATGATGAGCACCACCAAGACTTGACTTTGCTGAAGGC
CCTTGTCAGACAGCAACTGCCTGAGAAGTACAAGGAAATTTTCTTCGATCAGTCTAAAAATGGCTACGCC
GGATACATTGACGGCGGAGCAAGCCAGGAGGAATTTTACAAATTTATTAAGCCCATCTTGGAAAAAATGG
ACGGCACCGAGGAGCTGCTGGTAAAGCTTAACAGAGAAGATCTGTTGCGCAAACAGCGCACTTTCGACAA
TGGAAGCATCCCCCACCAGATTCACCTGGGCGAACTGCACGCTATCCTCAGGCGGCAAGAGGATTTCTAC
CCCTTTTTGAAAGATAACAGGGAAAAGATTGAGAAAATCCTCACATTTCGGATACCCTACTATGTAGGCC
CCCTCGCCCGGGGAAATTCCAGATTCGCGTGGATGACTCGCAAATCAGAAGAGACCATCACTCCCTGGAA
CTTCGAGGAAGTCGTGGATAAGGGGGCCTCTGCCCAGTCCTTCATCGAAAGGATGACTAACTTTGATAAA
AATCTGCCTAACGAAAAGGTGCTTCCTAAACACTCTCTGCTGTACGAGTACTTCACAGTTTATAACGAGC
TCACCAAGGTCAAATACGTCACAGAAGGGATGAGAAAGCCAGCATTCCTGTCTGGAGAGCAGAAGAAAGC
TATCGTGGACCTCCTCTTCAAGACGAACCGGAAAGTTACCGTGAAACAGCTCAAAGAAGACTATTTCAAA
AAGATTGAATGTTTCGACTCTGTTGAAATCAGCGGAGTGGAGGATCGCTTCAACGCATCCCTGGGAACGT
ATCACGATCTCCTGAAAATCATTAAAGACAAGGACTTCCTGGACAATGAGGAGAACGAGGACATTCTTGA
GGACATTGTCCTCACCCTTACGTTGTTTGAAGATAGGGAGATGATTGAAGAACGCTTGAAAACTTACGCT
CATCTCTTCGACGACAAAGTCATGAAACAGCTCAAGAGGCGCCGATATACAGGATGGGGGCGGCTGTCAA
GAAAACTGATCAATGGGATCCGAGACAAGCAGAGTGGAAAGACAATCCTGGATTTTCTTAAGTCCGATGG
ATTTGCCAACCGGAACTTCATGCAGTTGATCCATGATGACTCTCTCACCTTTAAGGAGGACATCCAGAAA
GCACAAGTTTCTGGCCAGGGGGACAGTCTTCACGAGCACATCGCTAATCTTGCAGGTAGCCCAGCTATCA
AAAAGGGAATACTGCAGACCGTTAAGGTCGTGGATGAACTCGTCAAAGTAATGGGAAGGCATAAGCCCGA
GAATATCGTTATCGAGATGGCCCGAGAGAACCAAACTACCCAGAAGGGACAGAAGAACAGTAGGGAAAGG
ATGAAGAGGATTGAAGAGGGTATAAAAGAACTGGGGTCCCAAATCCTTAAGGAACACCCAGTTGAAAACA
CCCAGCTTCAGAATGAGAAGCTCTACCTGTACTACCTGCAGAACGGCAGGGACATGTACGTGGATCAGGA
ACTGGACATCAATCGGCTCTCCGACTACGACGTGGCTGCTATCGTGCCCCAGTCTTTTCTCAAAGATGAT
TCTATTGATAATAAAGTGTTGACAAGATCCGATAAAGCTAGAGGGAAGAGTGATAACGTCCCCTCAGAAG
AAGTTGTCAAGAAAATGAAAAATTATTGGCGGCAGCTGCTGAACGCCAAACTGATCACACAACGGAAGTT
CGATAATCTGACTAAGGCTGAACGAGGTGGCCTGTCTGAGTTGGATAAAGCCGGCTTCATCAAAAGGCAG
CTTGTTGAGACACGCCAGATCACCAAGCACGTGGCCCAAATTCTCGATTCACGCATGAACACCAAGTACG
ATGAAAATGACAAACTGATTCGAGAGGTGAAAGTTATTACTCTGAAGTCTAAGCTGGTCTCAGATTTCAG
AAAGGACTTTCAGTTTTATAAGGTGAGAGAGATCAACAATTACCACCATGCGCATGATGCCTACCTGAAT
GCAGTGGTAGGCACTGCACTTATCAAAAAATATCCCAAGCTTGAATCTGAATTTGTTTACGGAGACTATA
AAGTGTACGATGTTAGGAAAATGATCGCAAAGTCTGAGCAGGAAATAGGCAAGGCCACCGCTAAGTACTT
CTTTTACAGCAATATTATGAATTTTTTCAAGACCGAGATTACACTGGCCAATGGAGAGATTCGGAAGCGA
CCACTTATCGAAACAAACGGAGAAACAGGAGAAATCGTGTGGGACAAGGGTAGGGATTTCGCGACAGTCC
GGAAGGTCCTGTCCATGCCGCAGGTGAACATCGTTAAAAAGACCGAAGTACAGACCGGAGGCTTCTCCAA
GGAAAGTATCCTCCCGAAAAGGAACAGCGACAAGCTGATCGCACGCAAAAAAGATTGGGACCCCAAGAAA
TACGGCGGATTCGATTCTCCTACAGTCGCTTACAGTGTACTGGTTGTGGCCAAAGTGGAGAAAGGGAAGT
CTAAAAAACTCAAAAGCGTCAAGGAACTGCTGGGCATCACAATCATGGAGCGATCAAGCTTCGAAAAAAA
CCCCATCGACTTTCTCGAGGCGAAAGGATATAAAGAGGTCAAAAAAGACCTCATCATTAAGCTTCCCAAG
TACTCTCTCTTTGAGCTTGAAAACGGCCGGAAACGAATGCTCGCTAGTGCGGGCGAGCTGCAGAAAGGTA
ACGAGCTGGCACTGCCCTCTAAATACGTTAATTTCTTGTATCTGGCCAGCCACTATGAAAAGCTCAAAGG
GTCTCCCGAAGATAATGAGCAGAAGCAGCTGTTCGTGGAACAACACAAACACTACCTTGATGAGATCATC
GAGCAAATAAGCGAATTCTCCAAAAGAGTGATCCTCGCCGACGCTAACCTCGATAAGGTGCTTTCTGCTT
ACAATAAGCACAGGGATAAGCCCATCAGGGAGCAGGCAGAAAACATTATCCACTTGTTTACTCTGACCAA
CTTGGGCGCGCCTGCAGCCTTCAAGTACTTCGACACCACCATAGACAGAAAGCGGTACACCTCTACAAAG
GAGGTCCTGGACGCCACACTGATTCATCAGTCAATTACGGGGCTCTATGAAACAAGAATCGACCTCTCTC
AGCTCGGTGGAGACAGCAGGGCTGACCCCAAGAAGAAGAGGAAGGTGAAACCGGTCGCCACCATGGGTTC
AGAGGGCGGCCCCGCCCTGTTCCAGAGCGACATGACCTTCAAAATCTTCATCGACGGCGAGGTGAACGGC
CAGAAGTTCACCATCGTGGCCGACGGCAGCAGCAAGTTCCCCCACGGCGACTTCAACGTGCACGCCGTGT
GCGAGACCGGCAAGCTGCCCATGAGCTGGAAGCCCATCTGCCACCTGATCCAGTACGGCGAGCCCTTCTT
CGCCCGCTACCCCGACGGCATCAGCCATTTCGCCCAGGAGTGCTTCCCCGAGGGCCTGAGCATCGACCGC
ACCGTGCGCTTCGAGAACGACGGCACCATGACCAGCCACCACACCTACGAGCTGGACGACACCTGCGTGG
TGAGCCGCATCACCGTGAACTGCGACGGCTTCCAGCCCGACGGCCCCATCATGCGCGACCAGCTGGTGGA
CATCCTGCCCAACGAGACCCACATGTTCCCCCACGGCCCCAACGCCGTGCGCCAGCTGGCCTTCATCGGC
TTCACCACCGCCGACGGCGGCCTGATGATGGGCCACTTCGACAGCAAGATGACCTTCAACGGCAGCCGCG
CCATCGAGATCCCCGGCCCACACTTCGTGACCATCATCACCAAGCAGATGAGGGACACCAGCGACAAGCG
CGACCACGTGTGCCAGCGCGAGGTGGCCTACGCCCACAGCGTGCCCCGCATCACCAGCGCCATCGGTAGC
GACGAGGATTAAGAATTCAAAATCAGCCTCGACTGTGCCTTCTAGTTGCCAGCCATCTGTTGTTTGCCCC
TCCCCCGTGCCTTCCTTGACCCTGGAAGGTGCCACTCCCACTGTCCTTTCCTAATAAAATGAGGAAATTG
CATCACAACACTCAACCCTATCTCGGTCTATTCTTTTGATTTATAAGGGATTTTGCCGATTTCGGCCTAT
TGGTTAAAAAATGAGCTGATTTAACAAAAATTTAACGCGAATTAATTCTGTGGAATGTGTGTCAGTTAGG
GTGTGGAAAGTCCCCAGGCTCCCCAGCAGGCAGAAGTATGCAAAGCATGCATCTCAATTAGTCAGCAACC
AGGTGTGGAAAGTCCCCAGGCTCCCCAGCAGGCAGAAGTATGCAAAGCATGCATCTCAATTAGTCAGCAA
CCATAGTCCCGCCCCTAACTCCGCCCATCCCGCCCCTAACTCCGCCCAGTTCCGCCCATTCTCCGCCCCA
TGGCTGACTAATTTTTTTTATTTATGCAGAGGCCGAGGCCGCCTCTGCCTCTGAGCTATTCCAGAAGTAG
TGAGGAGGCTTTTTTGGAGGCCTAGGCTTTTGCAAAAAGCTCCCGGGAGCTTGTATATCCATTTTCGGAT
CTGATCAGCACGTGTTGACAATTAATCATCGGCATAGTATATCGGCATAGTATAATACGACAAGGTGAGG
AACTAAACCATGACCGAGTACAAGCCCACGGTGCGCCTCGCCACCCGCGACGACGTCCCCAGGGCCGTAC
GCACCCTCGCCGCCGCGTTCGCCGACTACCCCGCCACGCGCCACACCGTCGATCCGGACCGCCACATCGA
GCGGGTCACCGAGCTGCAAGAACTCTTCCTCACGCGCGTCGGGCTCGACATCGGCAAGGTGTGGGTCGCG
GACGACGGCGCCGCGGTGGCGGTCTGGACCACGCCGGAGAGCGTCGAAGCGGGGGCGGTGTTCGCCGAGA
TCGGCCCGCGCATGGCCGAGTTGAGCGGTTCCCGGCTGGCCGCGCAGCAACAGATGGAAGGCCTCCTGGC
GCCGCACCGGCCCAAGGAGCCCGCGTGGTTCCTGGCCACCGTCGGCGTCTCGCCCGACCACCAGGGCAAG
GGTCTGGGCAGCGCCGTCGTGCTCCCCGGAGTGGAGGCGGCCGAGCGCGCCGGGGTGCCCGCCTTCCTGG
AGACATCCGCGCCCCGCAACCTCCCCTTCTACGAGCGGCTCGGCTTCACCGTCACCGCCGACGTCGAGGT
GCCCGAAGGACCGCGCACCTGGTGCATGACCCGCAAGCCCGGTGCCTGACACGTGCTACGAGATTTCGAT
TCCACCGCCGCCTTCTATGAAAGGTTGGGCTTCGGAATCGTTTTCCGGGACGCCGGCTGGATGATCCTCC
AGCGCGGGGATCTCATGCTGGAGTTCTTCGCCCACCCCAACTTGTTTATTGCAGCTTATAATGGTTACAA
ATAAAGCAATAGCATCACAAATTTCACAAATAAAGCATTTTTTTCACTGCATTCTAGTTGTGGTTTGTCC
AAACTCATCAATGTATCTTATCATGTCTGTATACCGTCGACCTCTAGCTAGAGCTTGGCGTAATCATGGT
CATTACCAATGCTTAATCAGTGAGGCACCTATCTCAGCGATCTGTCTATTTCGTTCATCCATAGTTGCCT
GACTCCCCGTCGTGTAGATAACTACGATACGGGAGGGCTTACCATCTGGCCCCAGCGCTGCGATGATACC
GCGAGAACCACGCTCACCGGCTCCGGATTTATCAGCAATAAACCAGCCAGCCGGAAGGGCCGAGCGCAGA
AGTGGTCCTGCAACTTTATCCGCCTCCATCCAGTCTATTAATTGTTGCCGGGAAGCTAGAGTAAGTAGTT
CGCCAGTTAATAGTTTGCGCAACGTTGTTGCCATCGCTACAGGCATCGTGGTGTCACGCTCGTCGTTTGG
TATGGCTTCATTCAGCTCCGGTTCCCAACGATCAAGGCGAGTTACATGATCCCCCATGTTGTGCAAAAAA
GCGGTTAGCTCCTTCGGTCCTCCGATCGTTGTCAGAAGTAAGTTGGCCGCAGTGTTATCACTCATGGTTA
TGGCAGCACTGCATAATTCTCTTACTGTCATGCCATCCGTAAGATGCTTTTCTGTGACTGGTGAGTACTC
AACCAAGTCATTCTGAGAATAGTGTATGCGGCGACCGAGTTGCTCTTGCCCGGCGTCAATACGGGATAAT
ACCGCGCCACATAGCAGAACTTTAAAAGTGCTCATCATTGGAAAACGTTCTTCGGGGCGAAAACTCTCAA
GGATCTTACCGCTGTTGAGATCCAGTTCGATGTAACCCACTCGTGCACCCAACTGATCTTCAGCATCTTT
TACTTTCACCAGCGTTTCTGGGTGAGCAAAAACAGGAAGGCAAAATGCCGCAAAAAAGGGAATAAGGGCG
ACACGGAAATGTTGAATACTCATATTCTTCCTTTTTCAATATTATTGAAGCATTTATCAGGGTTATTGTC
TCATGAGCGGATACATATTTGAATGTATTTAGAAAAATAAACAAATAGGGGTCAGTGTTACAACCAATTA
ACCAATTCTGAACATTATCGCGAGCCCATTTATACCTGAATATGGCTCATAACACCCCTTGCTCATGACC
AAAATCCCTTAACGTGAGTTACGCGCGCGTCGTTCCACTGAGCGTCAGACCCCGTAGAAAAGATCAAAGG
ATCTTCTTGAGATCCTTTTTTTCTGCGCGTAATCTGCTGCTTGCAAACAAAAAAACCACCGCTACCAGCG
GTGGTTTGTTTGCCGGATCAAGAGCTACCAACTCTTTTTCCGAAGGTAACTGGCTTCAGCAGAGCGCAGA
TACCAAATACTGTTCTTCTAGTGTAGCCGTAGTTAGCCCACCACTTCAAGAACTCTGTAGCACCGCCTAC
ATACCTCGCTCTGCTAATCCTGTTACCAGTGGCTGCTGCCAGTGGCGATAAGTCGTGTCTTACCGGGTTG
GACTCAAGACGATAGTTACCGGATAAGGCGCAGCGGTCGGGCTGAACGGGGGGTTCGTGCACACAGCCCA
GCTTGGAGCGAACGACCTACACCGAACTGAGATACCTACAGCGTGAGCTATGAGAAAGCGCCACGCTTCC
CGAAGGGAGAAAGGCGGACAGGTATCCGGTAAGCGGCAGGGTCGGAACAGGAGAGCGCACGAGGGAGCTT
CCAGGGGGAAACGCCTGGTATCTTTATAGTCCTGTCGGGTTTCGCCACCTCTGACTTGAGCGTCGATTTT
TGTGATGCTCGTCAGGGGGGCGGAGCCTATGGAAAAACGCCAGCAACGCGGCCTTTTTACGGTTCCTGGC
CTTTTGCTGGCCTTTTGCTCACATGTTCTTTCCTGCGTTATCCCCTGATTCTGTGGATAACCGTATTACC
GCCTTTGAGTGAGCTGATACCGCTCGCCGCAGCCGAACGACCGAGCGCAGCGAGTCAGTGAGCGAGGAAG
CGGAAGGCGAGAGTAGGGAACTGCCAGGCATCAAACTAAGCAGAAGGCCCCTGACGGATGGCCTTTTTGC
GTTTCTACAAACTCTTTCTGTGTTGTAAAACGACGGCCAGTCTTAAGCTCGGGCCCCCTGGGCGGTTCTG
ATAACGAGTAATCGTTAATCCGCAAATAACGTAAAAACCCGCTTCGGCGGGTTTTTTTATGGGGGGAGTT
TAGGGAAAGAGCATTTGTCAGAATATTTAAGGGCGCCTGTCACTTTGCTTGATATATGAGAATTATTTAA
CCTTATAAATGAGAAAAAAGCAACGCACTTTAAATAAGATACGTTGCTTTTTCGATTGATGAACACCTAT
AATTAAACTATTCATCTATTATTTATGATTTTTTGTATATACAATATTTCTAGTTTGTTAAAGAGAATTA
AGAAAATAAATCTCGAAAATAATAAAGGGAAAATCAGTTTTTGATATCAAAATTATACATGTCAACGATA
ATACAAAATATAATACAAACTATAAGATGTTATCAGTATTTATTATCATTTAGAATAAATTTTGTGTCGC
CCTTAATTGTGAGCGGATAACAATTACGAGCTTCATGCACAGTGGCGTT
