>Addgene plasmid #158478 | pJ609-dCas9-KR-puro | depositor partial sequence | sequence record 305784 | dCas9-KR Insert
AAGCTGGCTAGCGCCGCCACCATGGACAAGAAGTACTCCATTGGGCTCGCTATCGGCACAAACAGCGTCG
GCTGGGCCGTCATTACGGACGAGTACAAGGTGCCGAGCAAAAAATTCAAAGTTCTGGGCAATACCGATCG
CCACAGCATAAAGAAGAACCTCATTGGCGCCCTCCTGTTCGACTCCGGGGAGACGGCCGAAGCCACGCGG
CTCAAAAGAACAGCACGGCGCAGATATACCCGCAGAAAGAATCGGATCTGCTACCTGCAGGAGATCTTTA
GTAATGAGATGGCTAAGGTGGATGACTCTTTCTTCCATAGGCTGGAGGAGTCCTTTTTGGTGGAGGAGGA
TAAAAAGCACGAGCGCCACCCAATCTTTGGCAATATCGTGGACGAGGTGGCGTACCATGAAAAGTACCCA
ACCATATATCATCTGAGGAAGAAGCTTGTAGACAGTACTGATAAGGCTGACTTGCGGTTGATCTATCTCG
CGCTGGCGCATATGATCAAATTTCGGGGACACTTCCTCATCGAGGGGGACCTGAACCCAGACAACAGCGA
TGTCGACAAACTCTTTATCCAACTGGTTCAGACTTACAATCAGCTTTTCGAAGAGAACCCGATCAACGCA
TCCGGAGTTGACGCCAAAGCAATCCTGAGCGCTAGGCTGTCCAAATCCCGGCGGCTCGAAAACCTCATCG
CACAGCTCCCTGGGGAGAAGAAGAACGGCCTGTTTGGTAATCTTATCGCCCTGTCACTCGGGCTGACCCC
CAACTTTAAATCTAACTTCGACCTGGCCGAAGATGCCAAGCTTCAACTGAGCAAAGACACCTACGATGAT
GATCTCGACAATCTGCTGGCCCAGATCGGCGACCAGTACGCAGACCTTTTTTTGGCGGCAAAGAACCTGT
CAGACGCCATTCTGCTGAGTGATATTCTGCGAGTGAACACGGAGATCACCAAAGCTCCGCTGAGCGCTAG
TATGATCAAGCGCTATGATGAGCACCACCAAGACTTGACTTTGCTGAAGGCCCTTGTCAGACAGCAACTG
CCTGAGAAGTACAAGGAAATTTTCTTCGATCAGTCTAAAAATGGCTACGCCGGATACATTGACGGCGGAG
CAAGCCAGGAGGAATTTTACAAATTTATTAAGCCCATCTTGGAAAAAATGGACGGCACCGAGGAGCTGCT
GGTAAAGCTTAACAGAGAAGATCTGTTGCGCAAACAGCGCACTTTCGACAATGGAAGCATCCCCCACCAG
ATTCACCTGGGCGAACTGCACGCTATCCTCAGGCGGCAAGAGGATTTCTACCCCTTTTTGAAAGATAACA
GGGAAAAGATTGAGAAAATCCTCACATTTCGGATACCCTACTATGTAGGCCCCCTCGCCCGGGGAAATTC
CAGATTCGCGTGGATGACTCGCAAATCAGAAGAGACCATCACTCCCTGGAACTTCGAGGAAGTCGTGGAT
AAGGGGGCCTCTGCCCAGTCCTTCATCGAAAGGATGACTAACTTTGATAAAAATCTGCCTAACGAAAAGG
TGCTTCCTAAACACTCTCTGCTGTACGAGTACTTCACAGTTTATAACGAGCTCACCAAGGTCAAATACGT
CACAGAAGGGATGAGAAAGCCAGCATTCCTGTCTGGAGAGCAGAAGAAAGCTATCGTGGACCTCCTCTTC
AAGACGAACCGGAAAGTTACCGTGAAACAGCTCAAAGAAGACTATTTCAAAAAGATTGAATGTTTCGACT
CTGTTGAAATCAGCGGAGTGGAGGATCGCTTCAACGCATCCCTGGGAACGTATCACGATCTCCTGAAAAT
CATTAAAGACAAGGACTTCCTGGACAATGAGGAGAACGAGGACATTCTTGAGGACATTGTCCTCACCCTT
ACGTTGTTTGAAGATAGGGAGATGATTGAAGAACGCTTGAAAACTTACGCTCATCTCTTCGACGACAAAG
TCATGAAACAGCTCAAGAGGCGCCGATATACAGGATGGGGGCGGCTGTCAAGAAAACTGATCAATGGGAT
CCGAGACAAGCAGAGTGGAAAGACAATCCTGGATTTTCTTAAGTCCGATGGATTTGCCAACCGGAACTTC
ATGCAGTTGATCCATGATGACTCTCTCACCTTTAAGGAGGACATCCAGAAAGCACAAGTTTCTGGCCAGG
GGGACAGTCTTCACGAGCACATCGCTAATCTTGCAGGTAGCCCAGCTATCAAAAAGGGAATACTGCAGAC
CGTTAAGGTCGTGGATGAACTCGTCAAAGTAATGGGAAGGCATAAGCCCGAGAATATCGTTATCGAGATG
GCCCGAGAGAACCAAACTACCCAGAAGGGACAGAAGAACAGTAGGGAAAGGATGAAGAGGATTGAAGAGG
GTATAAAAGAACTGGGGTCCCAAATCCTTAAGGAACACCCAGTTGAAAACACCCAGCTTCAGAATGAGAA
GCTCTACCTGTACTACCTGCAGAACGGCAGGGACATGTACGTGGATCAGGAACTGGACATCAATCGGCTC
TCCGACTACGACGTGGCTGCTATCGTGCCCCAGTCTTTTCTCAAAGATGATTCTATTGATAATAAAGTGT
TGACAAGATCCGATAAAGCTAGAGGGAAGAGTGATAACGTCCCCTCAGAAGAAGTTGTCAAGAAAATGAA
AAATTATTGGCGGCAGCTGCTGAACGCCAAACTGATCACACAACGGAAGTTCGATAATCTGACTAAGGCT
GAACGAGGTGGCCTGTCTGAGTTGGATAAAGCCGGCTTCATCAAAAGGCAGCTTGTTGAGACACGCCAGA
TCACCAAGCACGTGGCCCAAATTCTCGATTCACGCATGAACACCAAGTACGATGAAAATGACAAACTGAT
TCGAGAGGTGAAAGTTATTACTCTGAAGTCTAAGCTGGTCTCAGATTTCAGAAAGGACTTTCAGTTTTAT
AAGGTGAGAGAGATCAACAATTACCACCATGCGCATGATGCCTACCTGAATGCAGTGGTAGGCACTGCAC
TTATCAAAAAATATCCCAAGCTTGAATCTGAATTTGTTTACGGAGACTATAAAGTGTACGATGTTAGGAA
AATGATCGCAAAGTCTGAGCAGGAAATAGGCAAGGCCACCGCTAAGTACTTCTTTTACAGCAATATTATG
AATTTTTTCAAGACCGAGATTACACTGGCCAATGGAGAGATTCGGAAGCGACCACTTATCGAAACAAACG
GAGAAACAGGAGAAATCGTGTGGGACAAGGGTAGGGATTTCGCGACAGTCCGGAAGGTCCTGTCCATGCC
GCAGGTGAACATCGTTAAAAAGACCGAAGTACAGACCGGAGGCTTCTCCAAGGAAAGTATCCTCCCGAAA
AGGAACAGCGACAAGCTGATCGCACGCAAAAAAGATTGGGACCCCAAGAAATACGGCGGATTCGATTCTC
CTACAGTCGCTTACAGTGTACTGGTTGTGGCCAAAGTGGAGAAAGGGAAGTCTAAAAAACTCAAAAGCGT
CAAGGAACTGCTGGGCATCACAATCATGGAGCGATCAAGCTTCGAAAAAAACCCCATCGACTTTCTCGAG
GCGAAAGGATATAAAGAGGTCAAAAAAGACCTCATCATTAAGCTTCCCAAGTACTCTCTCTTTGAGCTTG
AAAACGGCCGGAAACGAATGCTCGCTAGTGCGGGCGAGCTGCAGAAAGGTAACGAGCTGGCACTGCCCTC
TAAATACGTTAATTTCTTGTATCTGGCCAGCCACTATGAAAAGCTCAAAGGGTCTCCCGAAGATAATGAG
CAGAAGCAGCTGTTCGTGGAACAACACAAACACTACCTTGATGAGATCATCGAGCAAATAAGCGAATTCT
CCAAAAGAGTGATCCTCGCCGACGCTAACCTCGATAAGGTGCTTTCTGCTTACAATAAGCACAGGGATAA
GCCCATCAGGGAGCAGGCAGAAAACATTATCCACTTGTTTACTCTGACCAACTTGGGCGCGCCTGCAGCC
TTCAAGTACTTCGACACCACCATAGACAGAAAGCGGTACACCTCTACAAAGGAGGTCCTGGACGCCACAC
TGATTCATCAGTCAATTACGGGGCTCTATGAAACAAGAATCGACCTCTCTCAGCTCGGTGGAGACAGCAG
GGCTGACCCCAAGAAGAAGAGGAAGGTGAAACCGGTCGCCACCATGGGTTCAGAGGGCGGCCCCGCCCTG
TTCCAGAGCGACATGACCTTCAAAATCTTCATCGACGGCGAGGTGAACGGCCAGAAGTTCACCATCGTGG
CCGACGGCAGCAGCAAGTTCCCCCACGGCGACTTCAACGTGCACGCCGTGTGCGAGACCGGCAAGCTGCC
CATGAGCTGGAAGCCCATCTGCCACCTGATCCAGTACGGCGAGCCCTTCTTCGCCCGCTACCCCGACGGC
ATCAGCCATTTCGCCCAGGAGTGCTTCCCCGAGGGCCTGAGCATCGACCGCACCGTGCGCTTCGAGAACG
ACGGCACCATGACCAGCCACCACACCTACGAGCTGGACGACACCTGCGTGGTGAGCCGCATCACCGTGAA
CTGCGACGGCTTCCAGCCCGACGGCCCCATCATGCGCGACCAGCTGGTGGACATCCTGCCCAACGAGACC
CACATGTTCCCCCACGGCCCCAACGCCGTGCGCCAGCTGGCCTTCATCGGCTTCACCACCGCCGACGGCG
GCCTGATGATGGGCCACTTCGACAGCAAGATGACCTTCAACGGCAGCCGCGCCATCGAGATCCCCGGCCC
ACACTTCGTGACCATCATCACCAAGCAGATGAGGGACACCAGCGACAAGCGCGACCACGTGTGCCAGCGC
GAGGTGGCCTACGCCCACAGCGTGCCCCGCATCACCAGCGCCATCGGTAGCGACGAGGATTAAGAATTC
